Addgene plasmid #125425: Lenti-(BB)-hPGK-KRAB-dCas9-P2A-BlastR rs1401419-guide2
Purpose: CRISPR-mediated repression of human islet enhancer containing T2D-associated variant rs1401419 (CRY2 GWAS locus)
Depositing lab: Jorge Ferrer. Depositing organization: Imperial College London. Publication: Human pancreatic islet three-dimensional chromatin architecture provides insights into the genetics of type 2 diabetes. Miguel-Escalada I, Bonas-Guarch S, Cebola I, Ponsa-Cobas J, Mendieta-Esteban J, Atla G, Javierre BM, Rolando DMY, Farabella I, Morgan CC, Garcia-Hurtado J, Beucher A, Moran I, Pasquali L, Ramos-Rodriguez M, Appel EVR, Linneberg A, Gjesing AP, Witte DR, Pedersen O, Grarup N, Ravassard P, Torrents D, Mercader JM, Piemonti L, Berney T, de Koning EJP, Kerr-Conte J, Pattou F, Fedko IO, Groop L, Prokopenko I, Hansen T, Marti-Renom MA, Fraser P, Ferrer J. Nat Genet. 2019 Jun 28. pii: 10.1038/s41588-019-0457-0. doi: 10.1038/s41588-019-0457-0. PubMed 31253982.
Backbone
  Vector backbone: Lenti-(BB)-hPGK-KRAB-dCas9-P2A-BlastR
  Backbone manufacturer: Jorge Ferrer (Addgene #118155)
  Vector type: Mammalian Expression, Lentiviral, CRISPR
  Selectable markers: Blasticidin
Growth in bacteria
  Bacterial resistance: Ampicillin, 100 μg/mL
  Growth temperature: 37°C
  Growth strain: Stbl3
  Copy number: High Copy
Gene/Insert
  Gene/Insert name: KRAB-dCas9-2A-BlastR
  gRNA/shRNA sequence: AAACTAGGCCACAAGTCTGC
  Species: H. sapiens (human)
  Promoter: hPGK and U6
  Tag / fusion protein: HA (C terminal on backbone)
  Cloning method: Restriction Enzyme; 5′ cloning site Unknown (destroyed during cloning); 3′ cloning site Unknown (destroyed during cloning)
  Sequencing primers: 5′ GATCCGCCACCATGGATGC
Terms and licenses: Academic/Nonprofit Terms; Industry Terms: Not Available to Industry
How to cite: Lenti-(BB)-hPGK-KRAB-dCas9-P2A-BlastR rs1401419-guide2 was a gift from Jorge Ferrer (Addgene plasmid # 125425 ; http://n2t.net/addgene:125425 ; RRID:Addgene_125425)
