[The description below was written by a language model from this plasmid's Addgene catalogue record and pLannotate feature annotations shown in this document.]
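Description:
Lenti-(BB)-hPGK-KRAB-dCas9-P2A-BlastR rs1401419-guide2 is an all-in-one lentiviral CRISPR interference plasmid of about 13.4 kb, derived from the depositing lab's empty Lenti-(BB)-hPGK-KRAB-dCas9-P2A-BlastR backbone by inserting a single guide sequence. It is propagated in E. coli through a high-copy ColE1/pUC-type origin with ampicillin resistance, and the record lists a recombination-deficient strain, as is usual for LTR-containing vectors. The backbone also carries an f1 origin and an SV40/EM7-driven bleomycin/Zeocin resistance cassette. That cassette lies outside the LTRs, so it is not part of the packaged viral genome.

The transfer cassette has a third-generation, self-inactivating layout. A CMV enhancer/promoter fused to a truncated HIV-1 5' LTR drives genomic RNA production in packaging cells, followed by the Ψ packaging signal, RRE and cPPT/CTS, and the unit ends with a WPRE and a ΔU3 3' LTR. Within it, a human U6 (Pol III) promoter transcribes the guide joined to the S. pyogenes gRNA scaffold; because the sequence record is circular, this unit spans the numbering origin. The human PGK promoter separately drives the KRAB repression domain of ZNF10 fused to Cas9, which the catalogue entry identifies as catalytically dead dCas9, although the automated annotation labels it simply as Cas9. This is linked through a P2A peptide to blasticidin S deaminase for selection of transduced cells. The catalogue also lists a C-terminal HA tag, which is not annotated in the feature table.

According to the record, the guide directs KRAB-dCas9 to a human pancreatic islet enhancer containing the type 2 diabetes-associated variant rs1401419 at the CRY2 GWAS locus. This allows enhancer silencing and thus functional testing of its regulatory role.
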