Features (pLannotate 1.2.2; 34 found; start..end, strand, type, name):
      1..76      +  misc_RNA       gRNA scaffold: guide RNA scaffold for the Streptococcus pyogenes CRISPR/Cas9 system
    107..617     +  promoter       hPGK promoter: human phosphoglycerate kinase 1 promoter
    666..851     +  CDS            KRAB: Krüppel-associated box (KRAB) transcriptional repression domain from the human zinc finger protein ZNF10 (Margolin et al., 1994)
    873..4976    +  CDS            Cas9: Cas9 (Csn1) endonuclease from the Streptococcus pyogenes Type II CRISPR/Cas system generates RNA-guided double strand breaks in DNA
   5175..5573    +  CDS            BSD: blasticidin S deaminase; Aspergillus terreus BSD; confers resistance to blasticidin
   5574..5595    +  misc_feature   MCS (fragment): pBluescript multiple cloning site
   5598..6186    +  misc_feature   WPRE: woodchuck hepatitis virus posttranscriptional regulatory element
   6237..6256    +  misc_feature   cPPT/CTS (fragment): central polypurine tract and central termination sequence of HIV-1
   6258..6491    +  LTR            3' LTR (ΔU3): self-inactivating 3' long terminal repeat (LTR) from HIV-1
   6523..6747    +  polyA_signal   bGH poly(A) signal: bovine growth hormone polyadenylation signal
   6751..6772    +  promoter       SV40 promoter (fragment): SV40 enhancer and early promoter
   6793..7221    +  rep_origin     f1 ori (sequence partly withheld): f1 bacteriophage origin of replication; arrow indicates direction of (+) strand synthesis
   7235..7564    +  promoter       SV40 promoter: SV40 enhancer and early promoter
   7612..7659    +  promoter       EM7 promoter: synthetic bacterial promoter&nbsp
   7678..8052    +  CDS            BleoR: antibiotic-binding protein; Sh ble from Streptoalloteichus hindustanus; confers resistance to bleomycin, phleomycin, and Zeocin™
   8062..8187    +  CDS            ble (fragment): BLE_KLEPN - Experimental evidence at protein level: Swiss-Prot protein existence level 1. Binding protein with a strong affinity to the bleomycin family of antibiotics. Binds to CL990; an antimitotic-antibiotic compound. From Klebsiella pneumoniae.
   8182..8303    +  polyA_signal   SV40 poly(A) signal: SV40 polyadenylation signal
   8374..8396    -  protein_bind   lac operator (fragment): The lac repressor binds to the lac operator to inhibit transcription in E. coli. This inhibition can be relieved by adding lactose or isopropyl-β-D-thiogalactopyranoside (IPTG). lac repressor encoded by lacI
   8400..8430    -  promoter       lac promoter: promoter for the E. coli lac operon
   8445..8466    -  protein_bind   CAP binding site: CAP binding activates transcription in the presence of cAMP. E. coli catabolite activator protein
   8479..8571    -  CDS            lacI (fragment): lac repressor; lacI; The lac repressor binds to the lac operator to inhibit transcription in E. coli. This inhibition can be relieved by adding lactose or isopropyl-β-D-thiogalactopyranoside (IPTG).
   8754..9342    -  rep_origin     ori: high-copy-number ColE1/pMB1/pBR322/pUC origin of replication
   9513..10373   -  CDS            AmpR: β-lactamase; bla; confers resistance to ampicillin, carbenicillin, and related antibiotics
  10374..10478   -  promoter       AmpR promoter: bla
  10537..10589   -  misc_feature   bom (fragment): basis of mobility region from pBR322
  10744..11123   +  enhancer       CMV enhancer: human cytomegalovirus immediate early enhancer
  11124..11323   +  promoter       CMV promoter: human cytomegalovirus (CMV) immediate early promoter
  11341..11521   +  LTR            5' LTR (truncated): truncated 5' long terminal repeat (LTR) from HIV-1
  11568..11693   +  misc_feature   HIV-1 Ψ: packaging signal of human immunodeficiency virus type 1
  11677..12040   +  CDS            HIV-1 gag (fragment): gag protein from human immunodeficiency virus 1; gag
  12186..12419   +  misc_feature   RRE: The Rev response element (RRE) of HIV-1 allows for Rev-dependent mRNA export from the nucleus to the cytoplasm.
  12796..12896   +  CDS            Rev (fragment): human immunodeficiency virus 1 (HIV-1) Rev protein; rev; enhances nuclear export of unspliced and incompletely spliced viral mRNAs
  12946..13063   +  misc_feature   cPPT/CTS: central polypurine tract and central termination sequence of HIV-1
  13114..13354   +  promoter       U6 promoter: RNA polymerase III promoter for human U6 snRNA
>Addgene plasmid #125425 | Lenti-(BB)-hPGK-KRAB-dCas9-P2A-BlastR rs1401419-guide2 | addgene full sequence | sequence record 251260 | Addgene NGS Result
GTTTTAGAGCTAGAAATAGCAAGTTAAAATAAGGCTAGTCCGTTATCAACTTGAAAAAGTGGCACCGAGT
CGGTGCTTTTTTGAATTCGCTAGCTAGGTCTTGAAAGGGGTTGGGGTTGCGCCTTTTCCAAGGCAGCCCT
GGGTTTGCGCAGGGACGCGGCTGCTCTGGGCGTGGTTCCGGGAAACGCAGCGGCGCCGACCCTGGGTCTC
GCACATTCTTCACGTCCGTTCGCAGCGTCACCCGGATCTTCGCCGCTACCCTTGTGGGCCCCCCGGCGAC
GCTTCCTGCTCCGCCCCTAAGTCGGGAAGGTTCCTTGCGGTTCGCGGCGTGCCGGACGTGACAAACGGAA
GCCGCACGTCTCACTAGTACCCTCGCAGACGGACAGCGCCAGGGAGCAATGGCAGCGCGCCGACCGCGAT
GGGCTGTGGCCAATAGCGGCTGCTCAGCAGGGCGCGCCGAGAGCAGCGGCCGGGAAGGGGCGGTGCGGGA
GGCGGGGTGTGGGGCGGTAGTGTGGGCCCTGTTCCTGCCCGCGCGGTGTTCCGCATTCTGCAAGCCTCCG
GAGCGCACGTCGGCAGTCGGCTCCCTCGTTGACCGAATCACCGACCTCTCTCCCCAGGACCGGTGATCCG
CCACCATGGATGCTAAGTCACTAACTGCCTGGTCCCGGACACTGGTGACCTTCAAGGATGTATTTGTGGA
CTTCACCAGGGAGGAGTGGAAGCTGCTGGACACTGCTCAGCAGATCGTGTACAGAAATGTGATGCTGGAG
AACTATAAGAACCTGGTTTCCTTGGGTTATCAGCTTACTAAGCCAGATGTGATCCTCCGGTTGGAGAAGG
GAGAAGAGCCCGGCGGTTCCGGCGGAGGGTCGATGGACAAGAAGTACAGCATCGGCCTGGCCATCGGCAC
CAACTCTGTCGGCTGGGCCGTGATCACCGACGAGTACAAGGTGCCCAGCAAGAAATTCAAGGTGCTGGGC
AACACCGACCGGCACAGCATCAAGAAGAACCTGATCGGCGCCCTGCTGTTCGACAGCGGAGAAACAGCCG
AGGCCACCCGGCTGAAGAGAACCGCCAGAAGAAGATACACCAGACGGAAGAACCGGATCTGCTATCTGCA
AGAGATCTTCAGCAACGAGATGGCCAAGGTGGACGACAGCTTCTTCCACAGACTGGAAGAGTCCTTCCTG
GTGGAAGAGGATAAGAAGCACGAGCGGCACCCCATCTTCGGCAACATCGTGGACGAGGTGGCCTACCACG
AGAAGTACCCCACCATCTACCACCTGAGAAAGAAACTGGTGGACAGCACCGACAAGGCCGACCTGCGGCT
GATCTATCTGGCCCTGGCCCACATGATCAAGTTCCGGGGCCACTTCCTGATCGAGGGCGACCTGAACCCC
GACAACAGCGACGTGGACAAGCTGTTCATCCAGCTGGTGCAGACCTACAACCAGCTGTTCGAGGAAAACC
CCATCAACGCCAGCGGCGTGGACGCCAAGGCCATCCTGTCTGCCAGACTGAGCAAGAGCAGACGGCTGGA
AAATCTGATCGCCCAGCTGCCCGGCGAGAAGAAGAATGGCCTGTTCGGCAACCTGATTGCCCTGAGCCTG
GGCCTGACCCCCAACTTCAAGAGCAACTTCGACCTGGCCGAGGATGCCAAACTGCAGCTGAGCAAGGACA
CCTACGACGACGACCTGGACAACCTGCTGGCCCAGATCGGCGACCAGTACGCCGACCTGTTTCTGGCCGC
CAAGAACCTGTCCGACGCCATCCTGCTGAGCGACATCCTGAGAGTGAACACCGAGATCACCAAGGCCCCC
CTGAGCGCCTCTATGATCAAGAGATACGACGAGCACCACCAGGACCTGACCCTGCTGAAAGCTCTCGTGC
GGCAGCAGCTGCCTGAGAAGTACAAAGAGATTTTCTTCGACCAGAGCAAGAACGGCTACGCCGGCTACAT
CGATGGCGGAGCCAGCCAGGAAGAGTTCTACAAGTTCATCAAGCCCATCCTGGAAAAGATGGACGGCACC
GAGGAACTGCTCGTGAAGCTGAACAGAGAGGACCTGCTGCGGAAGCAGCGGACCTTCGACAACGGCAGCA
TCCCCCACCAGATCCACCTGGGAGAGCTGCACGCCATTCTGCGGCGGCAGGAAGATTTTTACCCATTCCT
GAAGGACAACCGGGAAAAGATCGAGAAGATCCTGACCTTCCGCATCCCCTACTACGTGGGCCCTCTGGCC
AGGGGAAACAGCAGATTCGCCTGGATGACCAGAAAGAGCGAGGAAACCATCACCCCCTGGAACTTCGAGG
AAGTGGTGGACAAGGGCGCCAGCGCCCAGAGCTTCATCGAGCGGATGACCAACTTCGATAAGAACCTGCC
CAACGAGAAGGTGCTGCCCAAGCACAGCCTGCTGTACGAGTACTTCACCGTGTACAACGAGCTGACCAAA
GTGAAATACGTGACCGAGGGAATGAGAAAGCCCGCCTTCCTGAGCGGCGAGCAGAAAAAAGCCATCGTGG
ACCTGCTGTTCAAGACCAACCGGAAAGTGACCGTGAAGCAGCTGAAAGAGGACTACTTCAAGAAAATCGA
GTGCTTCGACTCCGTGGAAATCTCCGGCGTGGAAGATCGGTTCAACGCCTCCCTGGGCACATACCACGAT
CTGCTGAAAATTATCAAGGACAAGGACTTCCTGGACAATGAGGAAAACGAGGACATTCTGGAAGATATCG
TGCTGACCCTGACACTGTTTGAGGACAGAGAGATGATCGAGGAACGGCTGAAAACCTATGCCCACCTGTT
CGACGACAAAGTGATGAAGCAGCTGAAGCGGCGGAGATACACCGGCTGGGGCAGGCTGAGCCGGAAGCTG
ATCAACGGCATCCGGGACAAGCAGTCCGGCAAGACAATCCTGGATTTCCTGAAGTCCGACGGCTTCGCCA
ACAGAAACTTCATGCAGCTGATCCACGACGACAGCCTGACCTTTAAAGAGGACATCCAGAAAGCCCAGGT
GTCCGGCCAGGGCGATAGCCTGCACGAGCACATTGCCAATCTGGCCGGCAGCCCCGCCATTAAGAAGGGC
ATCCTGCAGACAGTGAAGGTGGTGGACGAGCTCGTGAAAGTGATGGGCCGGCACAAGCCCGAGAACATCG
TGATCGAAATGGCCAGAGAGAACCAGACCACCCAGAAGGGACAGAAGAACAGCCGCGAGAGAATGAAGCG
GATCGAAGAGGGCATCAAAGAGCTGGGCAGCCAGATCCTGAAAGAACACCCCGTGGAAAACACCCAGCTG
CAGAACGAGAAGCTGTACCTGTACTACCTGCAGAATGGGCGGGATATGTACGTGGACCAGGAACTGGACA
TCAACCGGCTGTCCGACTACGATGTGGACGCTATCGTGCCTCAGAGCTTTCTGAAGGACGACTCCATCGA
TAACAAAGTGCTGACTCGGAGCGACAAGAACCGGGGCAAGAGCGACAACGTGCCCTCCGAAGAGGTCGTG
AAGAAGATGAAGAACTACTGGCGCCAGCTGCTGAATGCCAAGCTGATTACCCAGAGGAAGTTCGACAATC
TGACCAAGGCCGAGAGAGGCGGCCTGAGCGAACTGGATAAGGCCGGCTTCATCAAGAGACAGCTGGTGGA
AACCCGGCAGATCACAAAGCACGTGGCACAGATCCTGGACTCCCGGATGAACACTAAGTACGACGAGAAC
GACAAACTGATCCGGGAAGTGAAAGTGATCACCCTGAAGTCCAAGCTGGTGTCCGATTTCCGGAAGGATT
TCCAGTTTTACAAAGTGCGCGAGATCAACAACTACCACCACGCCCACGACGCCTACCTGAACGCCGTCGT
GGGAACCGCCCTGATCAAAAAGTACCCTAAGCTGGAAAGCGAGTTCGTGTACGGCGACTACAAGGTGTAC
GACGTGCGGAAGATGATCGCCAAGAGCGAGCAGGAAATCGGCAAGGCTACCGCCAAGTACTTCTTCTACA
GCAACATCATGAACTTTTTCAAGACCGAGATTACCCTGGCCAACGGCGAGATCCGGAAGCGGCCTCTGAT
CGAGACAAACGGCGAAACAGGCGAGATCGTGTGGGATAAGGGCCGGGACTTTGCCACCGTGCGGAAAGTG
CTGTCTATGCCCCAAGTGAATATCGTGAAAAAGACCGAGGTGCAGACAGGCGGCTTCAGCAAAGAGTCTA
TCCTGCCCAAGAGGAACAGCGACAAGCTGATCGCCAGAAAGAAGGACTGGGACCCTAAGAAGTACGGCGG
CTTCGACAGCCCCACCGTGGCCTATTCTGTGCTGGTGGTGGCCAAAGTGGAAAAGGGCAAGTCCAAGAAA
CTGAAGAGTGTGAAAGAGCTGCTGGGGATCACCATCATGGAAAGAAGCAGCTTCGAGAAGAATCCCATCG
ACTTTCTGGAAGCCAAGGGCTACAAAGAAGTGAAAAAGGACCTGATCATCAAGCTGCCTAAGTACTCCCT
GTTCGAGCTGGAAAACGGCCGGAAGAGAATGCTGGCCTCTGCCGGCGAACTGCAGAAGGGAAACGAACTG
GCCCTGCCCTCCAAATATGTGAACTTCCTGTACCTGGCCAGCCACTATGAGAAGCTGAAGGGCTCCCCCG
AGGATAATGAGCAGAAACAGCTGTTTGTGGAACAGCACAAACACTACCTGGACGAGATCATCGAGCAGAT
CAGCGAGTTCTCCAAGAGAGTGATCCTGGCCGACGCTAATCTGGACAAGGTGCTGAGCGCCTACAACAAG
CACAGAGACAAGCCTATCAGAGAGCAGGCCGAGAATATCATCCACCTGTTTACCCTGACCAGTCTGGGAG
CCCCTGCCGCCTTCAAGTACTTTGACACCACCATCGACCGGAAGAGGTACACCAGCACCAAAGAGGTGCT
GGACGCCACCCTGATCCACCAGAGCATCACCGGCCTGTACGAGACACGGATCGACCTGTCTCAGCTGGGA
GGCGACGCCTATCCCTATGACGTGCCCGATTATGCCAGCCTGGGCAGCGGCTCCCCCAAGAAAAAACGCA
AGGTGGAAGATCCTAAGAAAAAGCGGAAAGTGGACGGCATTGGTAGTGGGAGCAACGGCAGCAGCGGGGA
TCCGGCCGCAACAAACTTCTCTCTGCTGAAACAAGCCGGAGATGTCGAAGAGAATCCTGGACCGATGGCC
AAGCCTTTGTCTCAAGAAGAATCCACCCTCATTGAAAGAGCAACGGCTACAATCAACAGCATCCCCATCT
CTGAAGACTACAGCGTCGCCAGCGCAGCTCTCTCTAGCGACGGCCGCATCTTCACTGGTGTCAATGTATA
TCATTTTACTGGGGGACCTTGTGCAGAACTCGTGGTGCTGGGCACTGCTGCTGCTGCGGCAGCTGGCAAC
CTGACTTGTATCGTCGCGATCGGAAATGAGAACAGGGGCATCTTGAGCCCCTGCGGACGGTGCCGACAGG
TGCTTCTCGATCTGCATCCTGGGATCAAAGCCATAGTGAAGGACAGTGATGGACAGCCGACGGCAGTTGG
GATTCGTGAATTGCTGCCCTCTGGTTATGTGTGGGAGGGCTAAGAATTCGATATCAAGCTTATCGGTAAT
CAACCTCTGGATTACAAAATTTGTGAAAGATTGACTGGTATTCTTAACTATGTTGCTCCTTTTACGCTAT
GTGGATACGCTGCTTTAATGCCTTTGTATCATGCTATTGCTTCCCGTATGGCTTTCATTTTCTCCTCCTT
GTATAAATCCTGGTTGCTGTCTCTTTATGAGGAGTTGTGGCCCGTTGTCAGGCAACGTGGCGTGGTGTGC
ACTGTGTTTGCTGACGCAACCCCCACTGGTTGGGGCATTGCCACCACCTGTCAGCTCCTTTCCGGGACTT
TCGCTTTCCCCCTCCCTATTGCCACGGCGGAACTCATCGCCGCCTGCCTTGCCCGCTGCTGGACAGGGGC
TCGGCTGTTGGGCACTGACAATTCCGTGGTGTTGTCGGGGAAATCATCGTCCTTTCCTTGGCTGCTCGCC
TGTGTTGCCACCTGGATTCTGCGCGGGACGTCCTTCTGCTACGTCCCTTCGGCCCTCAATCCAGCGGACC
TTCCTTCCCGCGGCCTGCTGCCGGCTCTGCGGCCTCTTCCGCGTCTTCGCCTTCGCCCTCAGACGAGTCG
GATCTCCCTTTGGGCCGCCTCCCCGCGTCGACTTTAAGACCAATGACTTACAAGGCAGCTGTAGATCTTA
GCCACTTTTTAAAAGAAAAGGGGGGACTGGAAGGGCTAATTCACTCCCAACGAAGACAAGATCTGCTTTT
TGCTTGTACTGGGTCTCTCTGGTTAGACCAGATCTGAGCCTGGGAGCTCTCTGGCTAACTAGGGAACCCA
CTGCTTAAGCCTCAATAAAGCTTGCCTTGAGTGCTTCAAGTAGTGTGTGCCCGTCTGTTGTGTGACTCTG
GTAACTAGAGATCCCTCAGACCCTTTTAGTCAGTGTGGAAAATCTCTAGCAGGGCCCGTTTAAACCCGCT
GATCAGCCTCGACTGTGCCTTCTAGTTGCCAGCCATCTGTTGTTTGCCCCTCCCCCGTGCCTTCCTTGAC
CCTGGAAGGTGCCACTCCCACTGTCCTTTCCTAATAAAATGAGGAAATTGCATCGCATTGTCTGAGTAGG
TGTCATTCTATTCTGGGGGGTGGGGTGGGGCAGGACAGCAAGGGGGAGGATTGGGAAGACAATAGCAGGC
ATGCTGGGGATGCGGTGGGCTCTATGGCTTCTGAGGCGGAAAGAACCAGCTGGGGCTCTAGGGGGTATCC
CC
[124 nt withheld, positions 6793-6916]
C
[91 nt withheld, positions 6918-7008]
A
[49 nt withheld, positions 7010-7058]
CCTTTGACGTTGGAGTCCACGTTCTTT
[37 nt withheld, positions 7086-7122]
ACCCTATCTCGGTCTATTCTTTTGATTTATAAGGGATTTTGCCGATTTCGGCCTATTGGTTAAAAAATGA
GCTGATTTAACAAAAATTTAACGCGAATTAATTCTGTGGAATGTGTGTCAGTTAGGGTGTGGAAAGTCCC
CAGGCTCCCCAGCAGGCAGAAGTATGCAAAGCATGCATCTCAATTAGTCAGCAACCAGGTGTGGAAAGTC
CCCAGGCTCCCCAGCAGGCAGAAGTATGCAAAGCATGCATCTCAATTAGTCAGCAACCATAGTCCCGCCC
CTAACTCCGCCCATCCCGCCCCTAACTCCGCCCAGTTCCGCCCATTCTCCGCCCCATGGCTGACTAATTT
TTTTTATTTATGCAGAGGCCGAGGCCGCCTCTGCCTCTGAGCTATTCCAGAAGTAGTGAGGAGGCTTTTT
TGGAGGCCTAGGCTTTTGCAAAAAGCTCCCGGGAGCTTGTATATCCATTTTCGGATCTGATCAGCACGTG
TTGACAATTAATCATCGGCATAGTATATCGGCATAGTATAATACGACAAGGTGAGGAACTAAACCATGGC
CAAGTTGACCAGTGCCGTTCCGGTGCTCACCGCGCGCGACGTCGCCGGAGCGGTCGAGTTCTGGACCGAC
CGGCTCGGGTTCTCCCGGGACTTCGTGGAGGACGACTTCGCCGGTGTGGTCCGGGACGACGTGACCCTGT
TCATCAGCGCGGTCCAGGACCAGGTGGTGCCGGACAACACCCTGGCCTGGGTGTGGGTGCGCGGCCTGGA
CGAGCTGTACGCCGAGTGGTCGGAGGTCGTGTCCACGAACTTCCGGGACGCCTCCGGGCCGGCCATGACC
GAGATCGGCGAGCAGCCGTGGGGGCGGGAGTTCGCCCTGCGCGACCCGGCCGGCAACTGCGTGCACTTCG
TGGCCGAGGAGCAGGACTGACACGTGCTACGAGATTTCGATTCCACCGCCGCCTTCTATGAAAGGTTGGG
CTTCGGAATCGTTTTCCGGGACGCCGGCTGGATGATCCTCCAGCGCGGGGATCTCATGCTGGAGTTCTTC
GCCCACCCCAACTTGTTTATTGCAGCTTATAATGGTTACAAATAAAGCAATAGCATCACAAATTTCACAA
ATAAAGCATTTTTTTCACTGCATTCTAGTTGTGGTTTGTCCAAACTCATCAATGTATCTTATCATGTCTG
TATACCGTCGACCTCTAGCTAGAGCTTGGCGTAATCATGGTCATAGCTGTTTCCTGTGTGAAATTGTTAT
CCGCTCACAATTCCACACAACATACGAGCCGGAAGCATAAAGTGTAAAGCCTGGGGTGCCTAATGAGTGA
GCTAACTCACATTAATTGCGTTGCGCTCACTGCCCGCTTTCCAGTCGGGAAACCTGTCGTGCCAGCTGCA
TTAATGAATCGGCCAACGCGCGGGGAGAGGCGGTTTGCGTATTGGGCGCTCTTCCGCTTCCTCGCTCACT
GACTCGCTGCGCTCGGTCGTTCGGCTGCGGCGAGCGGTATCAGCTCACTCAAAGGCGGTAATACGGTTAT
CCACAGAATCAGGGGATAACGCAGGAAAGAACATGTGAGCAAAAGGCCAGCAAAAGGCCAGGAACCGTAA
AAAGGCCGCGTTGCTGGCGTTTTTCCATAGGCTCCGCCCCCCTGACGAGCATCACAAAAATCGACGCTCA
AGTCAGAGGTGGCGAAACCCGACAGGACTATAAAGATACCAGGCGTTTCCCCCTGGAAGCTCCCTCGTGC
GCTCTCCTGTTCCGACCCTGCCGCTTACCGGATACCTGTCCGCCTTTCTCCCTTCGGGAAGCGTGGCGCT
TTCTCATAGCTCACGCTGTAGGTATCTCAGTTCGGTGTAGGTCGTTCGCTCCAAGCTGGGCTGTGTGCAC
GAACCCCCCGTTCAGCCCGACCGCTGCGCCTTATCCGGTAACTATCGTCTTGAGTCCAACCCGGTAAGAC
ACGACTTATCGCCACTGGCAGCAGCCACTGGTAACAGGATTAGCAGAGCGAGGTATGTAGGCGGTGCTAC
AGAGTTCTTGAAGTGGTGGCCTAACTACGGCTACACTAGAAGAACAGTATTTGGTATCTGCGCTCTGCTG
AAGCCAGTTACCTTCGGAAAAAGAGTTGGTAGCTCTTGATCCGGCAAACAAACCACCGCTGGTAGCGGTG
GTTTTTTTGTTTGCAAGCAGCAGATTACGCGCAGAAAAAAAGGATCTCAAGAAGATCCTTTGATCTTTTC
TACGGGGTCTGACGCTCAGTGGAACGAAAACTCACGTTAAGGGATTTTGGTCATGAGATTATCAAAAAGG
ATCTTCACCTAGATCCTTTTAAATTAAAAATGAAGTTTTAAATCAATCTAAAGTATATATGAGTAAACTT
GGTCTGACAGTTACCAATGCTTAATCAGTGAGGCACCTATCTCAGCGATCTGTCTATTTCGTTCATCCAT
AGTTGCCTGACTCCCCGTCGTGTAGATAACTACGATACGGGAGGGCTTACCATCTGGCCCCAGTGCTGCA
ATGATACCGCGAGACCCACGCTCACCGGCTCCAGATTTATCAGCAATAAACCAGCCAGCCGGAAGGGCCG
AGCGCAGAAGTGGTCCTGCAACTTTATCCGCCTCCATCCAGTCTATTAATTGTTGCCGGGAAGCTAGAGT
AAGTAGTTCGCCAGTTAATAGTTTGCGCAACGTTGTTGCCATTGCTACAGGCATCGTGGTGTCACGCTCG
TCGTTTGGTATGGCTTCATTCAGCTCCGGTTCCCAACGATCAAGGCGAGTTACATGATCCCCCATGTTGT
GCAAAAAAGCGGTTAGCTCCTTCGGTCCTCCGATCGTTGTCAGAAGTAAGTTGGCCGCAGTGTTATCACT
CATGGTTATGGCAGCACTGCATAATTCTCTTACTGTCATGCCATCCGTAAGATGCTTTTCTGTGACTGGT
GAGTACTCAACCAAGTCATTCTGAGAATAGTGTATGCGGCGACCGAGTTGCTCTTGCCCGGCGTCAATAC
GGGATAATACCGCGCCACATAGCAGAACTTTAAAAGTGCTCATCATTGGAAAACGTTCTTCGGGGCGAAA
ACTCTCAAGGATCTTACCGCTGTTGAGATCCAGTTCGATGTAACCCACTCGTGCACCCAACTGATCTTCA
GCATCTTTTACTTTCACCAGCGTTTCTGGGTGAGCAAAAACAGGAAGGCAAAATGCCGCAAAAAAGGGAA
TAAGGGCGACACGGAAATGTTGAATACTCATACTCTTCCTTTTTCAATATTATTGAAGCATTTATCAGGG
TTATTGTCTCATGAGCGGATACATATTTGAATGTATTTAGAAAAATAAACAAATAGGGGTTCCGCGCACA
TTTCCCCGAAAAGTGCCACCTGACGTCGACGGATCGGGAGATCTCCCGATCCCCTATGGTGCACTCTCAG
TACAATCTGCTCTGATGCCGCATAGTTAAGCCAGTATCTGCTCCCTGCTTGTGTGTTGGAGGTCGCTGAG
TAGTGCGCGAGCAAAATTTAAGCTACAACAAGGCAAGGCTTGACCGACAATTGCATGAAGAATCTGCTTA
GGGTTAGGCGTTTTGCGCTGCTTCGCGATGTACGGGCCAGATATACGCGTTGACATTGATTATTGACTAG
TTATTAATAGTAATCAATTACGGGGTCATTAGTTCATAGCCCATATATGGAGTTCCGCGTTACATAACTT
ACGGTAAATGGCCCGCCTGGCTGACCGCCCAACGACCCCCGCCCATTGACGTCAATAATGACGTATGTTC
CCATAGTAACGCCAATAGGGACTTTCCATTGACGTCAATGGGTGGAGTATTTACGGTAAACTGCCCACTT
GGCAGTACATCAAGTGTATCATATGCCAAGTACGCCCCCTATTGACGTCAATGACGGTAAATGGCCCGCC
TGGCATTATGCCCAGTACATGACCTTATGGGACTTTCCTACTTGGCAGTACATCTACGTATTAGTCATCG
CTATTACCATGGTGATGCGGTTTTGGCAGTACATCAATGGGCGTGGATAGCGGTTTGACTCACGGGGATT
TCCAAGTCTCCACCCCATTGACGTCAATGGGAGTTTGTTTTGGCACCAAAATCAACGGGACTTTCCAAAA
TGTCGTAACAACTCCGCCCCATTGACGCAAATGGGCGGTAGGCGTGTACGGTGGGAGGTCTATATAAGCA
GCGCGTTTTGCCTGTACTGGGTCTCTCTGGTTAGACCAGATCTGAGCCTGGGAGCTCTCTGGCTAACTAG
GGAACCCACTGCTTAAGCCTCAATAAAGCTTGCCTTGAGTGCTTCAAGTAGTGTGTGCCCGTCTGTTGTG
TGACTCTGGTAACTAGAGATCCCTCAGACCCTTTTAGTCAGTGTGGAAAATCTCTAGCAGTGGCGCCCGA
ACAGGGACTTGAAAGCGAAAGGGAAACCAGAGGAGCTCTCTCGACGCAGGACTCGGCTTGCTGAAGCGCG
CACGGCAAGAGGCGAGGGGCGGCGACTGGTGAGTACGCCAAAAATTTTGACTAGCGGAGGCTAGAAGGAG
AGAGATGGGTGCGAGAGCGTCAGTATTAAGCGGGGGAGAATTAGATCGCGATGGGAAAAAATTCGGTTAA
GGCCAGGGGGAAAGAAAAAATATAAATTAAAACATATAGTATGGGCAAGCAGGGAGCTAGAACGATTCGC
AGTTAATCCTGGCCTGTTAGAAACATCAGAAGGCTGTAGACAAATACTGGGACAGCTACAACCATCCCTT
CAGACAGGATCAGAAGAACTTAGATCATTATATAATACAGTAGCAACCCTCTATTGTGTGCATCAAAGGA
TAGAGATAAAAGACACCAAGGAAGCTTTAGACAAGATAGAGGAAGAGCAAAACAAAAGTAAGACCACCGC
ACAGCAAGCGGCCGCTGATCTTCAGACCTGGAGGAGGAGATATGAGGGACAATTGGAGAAGTGAATTATA
TAAATATAAAGTAGTAAAAATTGAACCATTAGGAGTAGCACCCACCAAGGCAAAGAGAAGAGTGGTGCAG
AGAGAAAAAAGAGCAGTGGGAATAGGAGCTTTGTTCCTTGGGTTCTTGGGAGCAGCAGGAAGCACTATGG
GCGCAGCGTCAATGACGCTGACGGTACAGGCCAGACAATTATTGTCTGGTATAGTGCAGCAGCAGAACAA
TTTGCTGAGGGCTATTGAGGCGCAACAGCATCTGTTGCAACTCACAGTCTGGGGCATCAAGCAGCTCCAG
GCAAGAATCCTGGCTGTGGAAAGATACCTAAAGGATCAACAGCTCCTGGGGATTTGGGGTTGCTCTGGAA
AACTCATTTGCACCACTGCTGTGCCTTGGAATGCTAGTTGGAGTAATAAATCTCTGGAACAGATTTGGAA
TCACACGACCTGGATGGAGTGGGACAGAGAAATTAACAATTACACAAGCTTAATACACTCCTTAATTGAA
GAATCGCAAAACCAGCAAGAAAAGAATGAACAAGAATTATTGGAATTAGATAAATGGGCAAGTTTGTGGA
ATTGGTTTAACATAACAAATTGGCTGTGGTATATAAAATTATTCATAATGATAGTAGGAGGCTTGGTAGG
TTTAAGAATAGTTTTTGCTGTACTTTCTATAGTGAATAGAGTTAGGCAGGGATATTCACCATTATCGTTT
CAGACCCACCTCCCAACCCCGAGGGGACCCGACAGGCCCGAAGGAATAGAAGAAGAAGGTGGAGAGAGAG
ACAGAGACAGATCCATTCGATTAGTGAACGGATCGGCACTGCGTGCGCCAATTCTGCAGACAAATGGCAG
TATTCATCCACAATTTTAAAAGAAAAGGGGGGATTGGGGGGTACAGTGCAGGGGAAAGAATAGTAGACAT
AATAGCAACAGACATACAAACTAAAGAATTACAAAAACAAATTACAAAAATTCAAAATTTTCGGGTTTAT
TACAGGGACAGCAGAGATCCAGTTTGGTTAATTAAGGTACCGAGGGCCTATTTCCCATGATTCCTTCATA
TTTGCATATACGATACAAGGCTGTTAGAGAGATAATTAGAATTAATTTGACTGTAAACACAAAGATATTA
GTACAAAATACGTGACGTAGAAAGTAATAATTTCTTGGGTAGTTTGCAGTTTTAAAATTATGTTTTAAAA
TGGACTATCATATGCTTACCGTAACTTGAAAGTATTTCGATTTCTTGGCTTTATATATCTTGTGGAAAGG
ACGAAACACCGAAACTAGGCCACAAGTCTGC
