>Addgene plasmid #125425 | Lenti-(BB)-hPGK-KRAB-dCas9-P2A-BlastR rs1401419-guide2 | depositor partial sequence | sequence record 240028 | Guide RNA, gRNA scaffold
NNNNNNNNNNNNNNGNAGTTTTAAATTATGTTTTAAAATGGACTATCATATGCTTACCGTAACTTGAAAG
TATTTCGATTTCTTGGCTTTATATATCTTGTGGAAAGGACGAAACACCGAAACTAGGCCACAAGTCTGCG
TTTTAGAGCTAGAAATAGCAAGTTAAAATAAGGCTAGTCCGTTATCAACTTGAAAAAGTGGCACCGAGTC
GGTGCTTTTTTGAATTCGCTAGCTAGGTCTTGAAAGGGGTTGGGGTTGCGCCTTTTCCAAGGCAGCCCTG
GGTTTGCGCAGGGACGCGGCTGCTCTGGGCGTGGTTCCGGGAAACGCAGCGGCGCCGACCCTGGGTCTCG
CACATTCTTCACGTCCGTTCGCAGCGTCACCCGGATCTTCGCCGCTACCCTTGTGGGCCCCCCGGCGACG
CTTCCTGCTCCGCCCCTAAGTCGGGAAGGTTCCTTGCGGTTCGCGGCGTGCCGGACGTGACAAACGGAAG
CCGCACGTCTCACTAGTACCCTCGCAGACGGACAGCGCCAGGGAGCAATGGCAGCGCGCCGACCGCGATG
GGCTGTGGCCAATAGCGGCTGCTCAGCAGGGCGCGCCGAGAGCAGCGGCCGGGAAGGGGCGGTGCGGGAG
GCGGGGTGTGGGGCGNNNNNGNNNNNCNNGNNNCNNNNNNNNNNNNNNNNTTTNNNNNTNNNNNNNNNNN
NNANNNNNNNNNNNNNNN
